>Addgene plasmid #234373 | MT-AvrXa10-FT | addgene full sequence | sequence record 469429 | Addgene NGS Result
TGGCACTGGCCGTCGTTTTACAACGTCGTGACTGGGAAAACCCTGGCGTTACCCAACTTAATCGCCTTGC
AGCACATCCCCCTTTCGCCAGCTGGCGTAATAGCGAAGAGGCCCGCACCGATCGCCCTTCCCAACAGTTG
CGCAGCCTGAATGGCGAATGCTAGAGCAGCTTGAGCTTGGATCAGATTGTCGTTTCCCGCCTTCAGTTTA
AACTATCAGTGTTTGACAGGATATATTGGCGGGTAAACCTAAGAGAAAAGAGCGTTTATTAGAATAATCG
GATATTTAAAAGGGCGTGAAAAGGTTTATCCGTTCGTCCATTTGTATGTGCATGCCAACCACAGGGTTCC
CCTCGGGATCAAAGTACTTTGATCCAACCCCTCCGCTGCTATAGTGCAGTCGGCTTCTGACGTTCAGTGC
AGCCGTCTTCTGAAAACGACATGTCGCACAAGTCCTAAGTTACGCGACAGGCTGCCGCCCTGCCCTTTTC
CTGGCGTTTTCTTGTCGCGTGTTTTAGTCGCATAAAGTAGAATACTTGCGACTAGAACCGGAGACATTAC
GCCATGAACAAGAGCGCCGCCGCTGGCCTGCTGGGCTATGCCCGCGTCAGCACCGACGACCAGGACTTGA
CCAACCAACGGGCCGAACTGCACGCGGCCGGCTGCACCAAGCTGTTTTCCGAGAAGATCACCGGCACCAG
GCGCGACCGCCCGGAGCTGGCCAGGATGCTTGACCACCTACGCCCTGGCGACGTTGTGACAGTGACCAGG
CTAGACCGCCTGGCCCGCAGCACCCGCGACCTACTGGACATTGCCGAGCGCATCCAGGAGGCCGGCGCGG
GCCTGCGTAGCCTGGCAGAGCCGTGGGCCGACACCACCACGCCGGCCGGCCGCATGGTGTTGACCGTGTT
CGCCGGCATTGCCGAGTTCGAGCGTTCCCTAATCATCGACCGCACCCGGAGCGGGCGCGAGGCCGCCAAG
GCCCGAGGCGTGAAGTTTGGCCCCCGCCCTACCCTCACCCCGGCACAGATCGCGCACGCCCGCGAGCTGA
TCGACCAGGAAGGCCGCACCGTGAAAGAGGCGGCTGCACTGCTTGGCGTGCATCGCTCGACCCTGTACCG
CGCACTTGAGCGCAGCGAGGAAGTGACGCCCACCGAGGCCAGGCGGCGCGGTGCCTTCCGTGAGGACGCA
TTGACCGAGGCCGACGCCCTGGCGGCCGCCGAGAATGAACGCCAAGAGGAACAAGCATGAAACCGCACCA
GGACGGCCAGGACGAACCGTTTTTCATTACCGAAGAGATCGAGGCGGAGATGATCGCGGCCGGGTACGTG
TTCGAGCCGCCCGCGCACGGCTCAACCGTGCGGCTGCATGAAATCCTGGCCGGTTTGTCTGATGCCAAGC
TGGCGGCCTGGCCGGCCAGCTTGGCCGCTGAAGAAACCGAGCGCCGCCGTCTAAAAAGGTGATGTGTATT
TGAGTAAAACAGCTTGCGTCATGCGGTCGCTGCGTATATGATGCGATGAGTAAATAAACAAATACGCAAG
GGGAACGCATGAAGGTTATCGCTGTACTTAACCAGAAAGGCGGGTCAGGCAAGACGACCATCGCAACCCA
TCTAGCCCGCGCCCTGCAACTCGCCGGGGCCGATGTTCTGTTAGTCGATTCCGATCCCCAGGGCAGTGCC
CGCGATTGGGCGGCCGTGCGGGAAGATCAACCGCTAACCGTTGTCGGCATCGACCGCCCGACGATTGACC
GCGACGTGAAGGCCATCGGCCGGCGCGACTTCGTAGTGATCGACGGAGCGCCCCAGGCGGCGGACTTGGC
TGTGTCCGCGATCAAGGCAGCCGACTTCGTGCTGATTCCGGTGCAGCCAAGCCCTTACGACATATGGGCC
ACCGCCGACCTGGTGGAGCTGGTTAAGCAGCGCATTGAGGTCACGGATGGAAGGCTACAAGCGGCCTTTG
TCGTGTCGCGGGCGATCAAAGGCACGCGCATCGGCGGTGAGGTTGCCGAGGCGCTGGCCGGGTACGAGCT
GCCCATTCTTGAGTCCCGTATCACGCAGCGCGTGAGCTACCCAGGCACTGCCGCCGCCGGCACAACCGTT
CTTGAATCAGAACCCGAGGGCGACGCTGCCCGCGAGGTCCAGGCGCTGGCCGCTGAAATTAAATCAAAAC
TCATTTGAGTTAATGAGGTAAAGAGAAAATGAGCAAAAGCACAAACACGCTAAGTGCCGGCCGTCCGAGC
GCACGCAGCAGCAAGGCTGCAACGTTGGCCAGCCTGGCAGACACGCCAGCCATGAAGCGGGTCAACTTTC
AGTTGCCGGCGGAGGATCACACCAAGCTGAAGATGTACGCGGTACGCCAAGGCAAGACCATTACCGAGCT
GCTATCTGAATACATCGCGCAGCTACCAGAGTAAATGAGCAAATGAATAAATGAGTAGATGAATTTTAGC
GGCTAAAGGAGGCGGCATGGAAAATCAAGAACAACCAGGCACCGACGCCGTGGAATGCCCCATGTGTGGA
GGAACGGGCGGTTGGCCAGGCGTAAGCGGCTGGGTTGCCTGCCGGCCCTGCAATGGCACTGGAACCCCCA
AGCCCGAGGAATCGGCGTGAGCGGTCGCAAACCATCCGGCCCGGTACAAATCGGCGCGGCGCTGGGTGAT
GACCTGGTGGAGAAGTTGAAGGCCGCGCAGGCCGCCCAGCGGCAACGCATCGAGGCAGAAGCACGCCCCG
GTGAATCGTGGCAAGCGGCCGCTGATCGAATCCGCAAAGAATCCCGGCAACCGCCGGCAGCCGGTGCGCC
GTCGATTAGGAAGCCGCCCAAGGGCGACGAGCAACCAGATTTTTTCGTTCCGATGCTCTATGACGTGGGC
ACCCGCGATAGTCGCAGCATCATGGACGTGGCCGTTTTCCGTCTGTCGAAGCGTGACCGACGAGCTGGCG
AGGTGATCCGCTACGAGCTTCCAGACGGGCACGTAGAGGTTTCCGCAGGGCCGGCCGGCATGGCCAGTGT
GTGGGATTACGACCTGGTACTGATGGCGGTTTCCCATCTAACCGAATCCATGAACCGATACCGGGAAGGG
AAGGGAGACAAGCCCGGCCGCGTGTTCCGTCCACACGTTGCGGACGTACTCAAGTTCTGCCGGCGAGCCG
ATGGCGGAAAGCAGAAAGACGACCTGGTAGAAACCTGCATTCGGTTAAACACCACGCACGTTGCCATGCA
GCGTACGAAGAAGGCCAAGAACGGCCGCCTGGTGACGGTATCCGAGGGTGAAGCCTTGATTAGCCGCTAC
AAGATCGTAAAGAGCGAAACCGGGCGGCCGGAGTACATCGAGATCGAGCTAGCTGATTGGATGTACCGCG
AGATCACAGAAGGCAAGAACCCGGACGTGCTGACGGTTCACCCCGATTACTTTTTGATCGATCCCGGCAT
CGGCCGTTTTCTCTACCGCCTGGCACGCCGCGCCGCAGGCAAGGCAGAAGCCAGATGGTTGTTCAAGACG
ATCTACGAACGCAGTGGCAGCGCCGGAGAGTTCAAGAAGTTCTGTTTCACCGTGCGCAAGCTGATCGGGT
CAAATGACCTGCCGGAGTACGATTTGAAGGAGGAGGCGGGGCAGGCTGGCCCGATCCTAGTCATGCGCTA
CCGCAACCTGATCGAGGGCGAAGCATCCGCCGGTTCCTAATGTACGGAGCAGATGCTAGGGCAAATTGCC
CTAGCAGGGGAAAAAGGTCGAAAAGGCCTCTTTCCTGTGGATAGCACGTACATTGGGAACCCAAAGCCGT
ACATTGGGAACCGGAACCCGTACATTGGGAACCCAAAGCCGTACATTGGGAACCGGTCACACATGTAAGT
GACTGATATAAAAGAGAAAAAAGGCGATTTTTCCGCCTAAAACTCTTTAAAACTTATTAAAACTCTTAAA
ACCCGCCTGGCCTGTGCATAACTGTCTGGCCAGCGCACAGCCCAAGAGCTGCAAAAAGCGCCTACCCTTC
GGTCGCTGCGCTCCCTACGCCCCGCCGCTTCGCGTCGGCCTATCGCGGCCGCTGGCCGCTCAAAAATGGC
TGGCCTACGGCCAGGCAATCTACCAGGGCGCGGACAAGCCGCGCCGTCGCCACTCGACCGCCGGCGCCCA
CATCAAGGCACCCTGCCTCGCGCGTTTCGGTGATGACGGTGAAAACCTCTGACACATGCAGCTCCCGGAA
ACGGTCACAGCTTGTCTGTAAGCGGATGCCGGGAGCAGACAAGCCCGTCAGGGCGCGTCAGCGGGTGTTG
GCGGGTGTCGGGGCGCAGCCATGACCCAGTCACGTAGCGATAGCGGAGTGTATACTGGCTTAACTATGCG
GCATCAGAGCAGATTGTACTGAGAGTGCACCATATGCGGTGTGAAATACCGCACAGATGCGTAAGGAGAA
AATACCGCATCAGGCCCTCTTCCGCTTCCTCGCTCACTGACTCGCTGCGCTCGGTCGTTCGGCTGCGGCG
AGCGGTATCAGCTCACTCAAAGGCGGTAATACGGTTATCCACAGAATCAGGGGATAACGCAGGAAAGAAC
ATGTGAGCAAAAGGCCAGCAAAAGGCCAGGAACCGTAAAAAGGCCGCGTTGCTGGCGTTTTTCCATAGGC
TCCGCCCCCCTGACGAGCATCACAAAAATCGACGCTCAAGTCAGAGGTGGCGAAACCCGACAGGACTATA
AAGATACCAGGCGTTTCCCCCTGGAAGCTCCCTCGTGCGCTCTCCTGTTCCGACCCTGCCGCTTACCGGA
TACCTGTCCGCCTTTCTCCCTTCGGGAAGCGTGGCGCTTTCTCATAGCTCACGCTGTAGGTATCTCAGTT
CGGTGTAGGTCGTTCGCTCCAAGCTGGGCTGTGTGCACGAACCCCCCGTTCAGCCCGACCGCTGCGCCTT
ATCCGGTAACTATCGTCTTGAGTCCAACCCGGTAAGACACGACTTATCGCCACTGGCAGCAGCCACTGGT
AACAGGATTAGCAGAGCGAGGTATGTAGGCGGTGCTACAGAGTTCTTGAAGTGGTGGCCTAACTACGGCT
ACACTAGAAGGACAGTATTTGGTATCTGCGCTCTGCTGAAGCCAGTTACCTTCGGAAAAAGAGTTGGTAG
CTCTTGATCCGGCAAACAAACCACCGCTGGTAGCGGTGGTTTTTTTGTTTGCAAGCAGCAGATTACGCGC
AGAAAAAAAGGATCTCAAGAAGATCCTTTGATCTTTTCTACGGGGTCTGACGCTCAGTGGAACGAAAACT
CACGTTAAGGGATTTTGGTCATGCATTCTAGGTACTAAAACAATTCATCCAGTAAAATATAATATTTTAT
TTTCTCCCAATCAGGCTTGATCCCCAGTAAGTCAAAAAATAGCTCGACATACTGTTCTTCCCCGATATCC
TCCCTGATCGACCGGACGCAGAAGGCAATGTCATACCACTTGTCCGCCCTGCCGCTTCTCCCAAGATCAA
TAAAGCCACTTACTTTGCCATCTTTCACAAAGATGTTGCTGTCTCCCAGGTCGCCGTGGGAAAAGACAAG
TTCCTCTTCGGGCTTTTCCGTCTTTAAAAAATCATACAGCTCGCGCGGATCTTTAAATGGAGTGTCTTCT
TCCCAGTTTTCGCAATCCACATCGGCCAGATCGTTATTCAGTAAGTAATCCAATTCGGCTAAGCGGCTGT
CTAAGCTATTCGTATAGGGACAATCCGATATGTCGATGGAGTGAAAGAGCCTGATGCACTCCGCATACAG
CTCGATAATCTTTTCAGGGCTTTGTTCATCTTCATACTCTTCCGAGCAAAGGACGCCATCGGCCTCACTC
ATGAGCAGATTGCTCCAGCCATCATGCCGTTCAAAGTGCAGGACCTTTGGAACAGGCAGCTTTCCTTCCA
GCCATAGCATCATGTCCTTTTCCCGTTCCACATCATAGGTGGTCCCTTTATACCGGCTGTCCGTCATTTT
TAAATATAGGTTTTCATTTTCTCCCACCAGCTTATATACCTTAGCAGGAGACATTCCTTCCGTATCTTTT
ACGCAGCGGTATTTTTCGATCAGTTTTTTCAATTCCGGTGATATTCTCATTTTAGCCATTTATTATTTCC
TTCCTCTTTTCTACAGTATTTAAAGATACCCCAAGAAGCTAATTATAACAAGACGAACTCCAATTCACTG
TTCCTTGCATTCTAAAACCTTAAATACCAGAAAACAGCTTTTTCAAAGTTGTTTTCAAAGTTGGCGTATA
ACATAGTATCGACGGAGCCGATTTTGAAACCGCGGTGATCACAGGCAGCAACGCTCTGTCATCGTTACAA
TCAACATGCTACCCTCCGCGAGATCATCCGTGTTTCAAACCCGGCAGCTTAGTTGCCGTTCTTCCGAATA
GCATCGGTAACATGAGCAAAGTCTGCCGCCTTACAACGGCTCTCCCGCTGACGCCGTCCCGGACTGATGG
GCTGCCTGTATCGAGTGGTGATTTTGTGCCGAGCTGCCGGTCGGGGAGCTGTTGGCTGGCTGGTGGCAGG
ATATATTGTGGTGTAAACAAATTGACGCTTAGACAACTTAATAACACATTGCGGACGTTTTTAATGTACT
GAATTAACGCCGAATTAATTCGGGGGATCTGGATTTTAGTACTGGATTTTGGTTTTAGGAATTAGAAATT
TTATTGATAGAAGTATTTTACAAATACAAATACATACTAAGGGTTTCTTATATGCTCAACACATGAGCGA
AACCCTATAGGAACCCTAATTCCCTTATCTGGGAACTACTCACACATTATTATGGAGAAACTCGAGCTTG
TCGATCGACTCTAGCTAGAGGATCGATCCGAACCCCAGAGTCCCGCTCAGAAGAACTCGTCAAGAAGGCG
ATAGAAGGCGATGCGCTGCGAATCGGGAGCGGCGATACCGTAAAGCACGAGGAAGCGGTCAGCCCATTCG
CCGCCAAGTTCTTCAGCAATATCACGGGTAGCCAACGCTATGTCCTGATAGCGGTCCGCCACACCCAGCC
GGCCACAGTCGATGAATCCAGAAAAGCGGCCATTTTCCACCATGATATTCGGCAAGCAGGCATCGCCATG
TGTCACGACGAGATCCTCGCCGTCGGGCATGCGCGCCTTGAGCCTGGCGAACAGTTCGGCTGGCGCGAGC
CCCTGATGTTCTTCGTCCAGATCATCCTGATCGACAAGACCGGCTTCCATCCGAGTACGTGCTCGCTCGA
TGCGATGTTTCGCTTGGTGGTCGAATGGGCAGGTAGCCGGATCAAGCGTATGCAGCCGCCGCATTGCATC
AGCCATGATGGATACTTTCTCGGCAGGAGCAAGGTGAGATGACAGGAGATCCTGCCCCGGCACTTCGCCC
AATAGCAGCCAGTCCCTTCCCGCTTCAGTGACAACGTCGAGCACAGCTGCGCAAGGAACGCCCGTCGTGG
CCAGCCACGATAGCCGCGCTGCCTCGTCCTGGAGTTCATTCAGGGCACCGGACAGGTCGGTCTTGACAAA
AAGAACCGGGCGCCCCTGCGCTGACAGCCGAAACACGGCGGCATCAGAGCAGCCGATTGTCTGTTGTGCC
CAGTCATAGCCGAATAGCCTCTCCACCCAAGCGGCCGGAGAACCTGCGTGCAATCCATCTTGTTCAATCC
CCATGGTCGATCGACAGATCTGCGAAAGCTCGAGAGAGATAGATTTGTAGAGAGAGACTGGTGATTTCAG
CGTGTCCTCTCCAAATGAAATGAACTTCCTTATATAGAGGAAGGGTCTTGCGAAGGATAGTGGGATTGTG
CGTCATCCCTTACGTCAGTGGAGATATCACATCAATCCACTTGCTTTGAAGACGTGGTTGGAACGTCTTC
TTTTTCCACGATGCTCCTCGTGGGTGGGGGTCCATCTTTGGGACCACTGTCGGCAGAGGCATCTTGAACG
ATAGCCTTTCCTTTATCGCAATGATGGCATTTGTAGGTGCCACCTTCCTTTTCTACTGTCCTTTTGATGA
AGTGACAGATAGCTGGGCAATGGAATCCGAGGAGGTTTCCCGATATTACCCTTTGTTGAAAAGTCTCAAT
AGCCCTTTGGTCTTCTGAGACTGTATCTTTGATATTCTTGGAGTAGACGAGAGTGTCGTGCTCCACCATG
TTCACATCAATCCACTTGCTTTGAAGACGTGGTTGGAACGTCTTCTTTTTCCACGATGCTCCTCGTGGGT
GGGGGTCCATCTTTGGGACCACTGTCGGCAGAGGCATCTTGAACGATAGCCTTTCCTTTATCGCAATGAT
GGCATTTGTAGGTGCCACCTTCCTTTTCTACTGTCCTTTTGATGAAGTGACAGATAGCTGGGCAATGGAA
TCCGAGGAGGTTTCCCGATATTACCCTTTGTTGAAAAGTCTCAATAGCCCTTTGGTCTTCTGAGACTGTA
TCTTTGATATTCTTGGAGTAGACGAGAGTGTCGTGCTCCACCATGTTGGCAAGCTGCTCTAGCCAATACG
CAAACCGCCTCTCCCCGCGCGTTGGCCGATTCATTAATGCAGCTGGCACGACAGGTTTCCCGACTGGAAA
GCGGGCAGTGAGCGCAACGCAATTAATGTGAGTTAGCTCACTCATTAGGCACCCCAGGCTTTACACTTTA
TGCTTCCGGCTCGTATGTTGTGTGGAATTGTGAGCGGATAACAATTTCACACAGGAAACAGCTATGACAT
GATTACGAATTCGAGCTCGGTACCCGGGGATCGGCGCGCCGGAGGTCGAGCTGCAGGTCAACGGATCAGG
ATATTCTTGTTTAAGATGTTGAACTCTATGGAGGTTTGTATGAACTGATGATCTAGGACCGGATAAGTTC
CCTTCTTCATAGCGAACTTATTCAAAGAATGTTTTGTGTATCATTCTTGTTACATTGTTATTAATGAAAA
AATATTATTGGTCATTGGACTGAACACGAGTGTTAAATATGGACCAGGCCCCAAATAAGATCCATTGATA
TATGAATTAAATAACAAGAATAAATCGAGTCACCAAACCACTTGCCTTTTTTAACGAGACTTGTTCACCA
ACTTGATACAAAAGTCATTATCCTATGCAAATCAATAATCATACAAAAATATCCAATAACACTAAAAAAT
TAAAAGAAATGGATAATTTCACAATATGTTATACGATAAAGAAGTTACTTTTCCAAGAAATTCACTGATT
TTATAAGCCCACTTGCATTAGATAAATGGCAAAAAAAAACAAAAAGGAAAAGAAATAAAGCACGAAGAAT
TCTAGAAAATACGAAATACGCTTCAATGCAGTGGGACCCACGGTTCAATTATTGCCAATTTTCAGCTCCA
CCGTATATTTAAAAAATAAAACGATAATGCTAAAAAAATATAAATCGTAACGATCGTTAAATCTCAACGG
CTGGATCTTATGACGACCGTTAGAAATTGTGGTTGTCGACGAGTCAGTAATAAACGGCGTCAAAGTGGTT
GCAGCCGGCACACACGAGTCGTGTTTATCAACTCAAAGCACAAATACTTTTCCTCAACCTAAAAATAAGG
CAATTAGCCAAAAACAACTTTGCGTGTAAACAACGCTCAATACACGTGTCATTTTATTATTAGCTATTGC
TTCACCGCCTTAGCTTTCTCGTGACCTAGTCGTCCTCGTCTTTTCTTCTTCTTCTTCTATAAAACAATAC
CCAAAGAGCTCTTCTTCTTCACAATTCAGATTTCAATTTCTCAAAATCTTAAAAACTTTCTCTCAATTCT
CTCTACCGTGATCAAGGTAAATTTCTGTGTTCCTTATTCTCTCAAAATCTTCGATTTTGTTTTCGTTCGA
TCCCAATTTCGTATATGTTCTTTGGTTTAGATTCTGTTAATCTTAGATCGAACACGATTTTCTGGGTTTG
ATCGTTAGATATCATCTTAATTCTCGATTAGGGTTTCATAGATATCATCCGATTTGTTCAAATAATTTGA
GTTTTGTCGAATAATTACTCTTCGATTTGTGATTTCTATCTAGATCTGGTGTTAGTTTCTAGTTTGTGCG
ATCGAATTTGTCGATTAATCTGAGTTTTTCTGATTAACAGGAATGAACATGGACAAGAAGTACAGCATCG
GCCTGGCCATCGGCACCAACTCTGTGGGCTGGGCCGTGATCACCGACGAGTACAAGGTGCCCAGCAAGAA
ATTCAAGGTGCTGGGCAACACCGACCGGCACAGCATCAAGAAGAACCTGATCGGCGCCCTGCTGTTCGAC
AGCGGAGAAACAGCCGAGGCCACCCGGCTGAAGAGAACCGCCAGAAGAAGATACACCAGACGGAAGAACC
GGATCTGCTATCTGCAAGAGATCTTCAGCAACGAGATGGCCAAGGTGGACGACAGCTTCTTCCACAGACT
GGAAGAGTCCTTCCTGGTGGAAGAGGATAAGAAGCACGAGCGGCACCCCATCTTCGGCAACATCGTGGAC
GAGGTGGCCTACCACGAGAAGTACCCCACCATCTACCACCTGAGAAAGAAACTGGTGGACAGCACCGACA
AGGCCGACCTGCGGCTGATCTATCTGGCCCTGGCCCACATGATCAAGTTCCGGGGCCACTTCCTGATCGA
GGGCGACCTGAACCCCGACAACAGCGACGTGGACAAGCTGTTCATCCAGCTGGTGCAGACCTACAACCAG
CTGTTCGAGGAAAACCCCATCAACGCCAGCGGCGTGGACGCCAAGGCCATCCTGTCTGCCAGACTGAGCA
AGAGCAGACGGCTGGAAAATCTGATCGCCCAGCTGCCCGGCGAGAAGAAGAATGGCCTGTTCGGCAACCT
GATTGCCCTGAGCCTGGGCCTGACCCCCAACTTCAAGAGCAACTTCGACCTGGCCGAGGATGCCAAACTG
CAGCTGAGCAAGGACACCTACGACGACGACCTGGACAACCTGCTGGCCCAGATCGGCGACCAGTACGCCG
ACCTGTTTCTGGCCGCCAAGAACCTGTCCGACGCCATCCTGCTGAGCGACATCCTGAGAGTGAACACCGA
GATCACCAAGGCCCCCCTGAGCGCCTCTATGATCAAGAGATACGACGAGCACCACCAGGACCTGACCCTG
CTGAAAGCTCTCGTGCGGCAGCAGCTGCCTGAGAAGTACAAAGAGATTTTCTTCGACCAGAGCAAGAACG
GCTACGCCGGCTACATCGATGGCGGAGCCAGCCAGGAAGAGTTCTACAAGTTCATCAAGCCCATCCTGGA
AAAGATGGACGGCACCGAGGAACTGCTCGTGAAGCTGAACAGAGAGGACCTGCTGCGGAAGCAGCGGACC
TTCGACAACGGCAGCATCCCCCACCAGATCCACCTGGGAGAGCTGCACGCCATTCTGCGGCGGCAGGAAG
ATTTTTACCCATTCCTGAAGGACAACCGGGAAAAGATCGAGAAGATCCTGACCTTCCGCATCCCCTACTA
CGTGGGCCCTCTGGCCAGGGGAAACAGCAGATTCGCCTGGATGACCAGAAAGAGCGAGGAAACCATCACC
CCCTGGAACTTCGAGGAAGTGGTGGACAAGGGCGCCAGCGCCCAGAGCTTCATCGAGCGGATGACCAACT
TCGATAAGAACCTGCCCAACGAGAAGGTGCTGCCCAAGCACAGCCTGCTGTACGAGTACTTCACCGTGTA
CAACGAGCTGACCAAAGTGAAATACGTGACCGAGGGAATGAGAAAGCCCGCCTTCCTGAGCGGCGAGCAG
AAAAAAGCCATCGTGGACCTGCTGTTCAAGACCAACCGGAAAGTGACCGTGAAGCAGCTGAAAGAGGACT
ACTTCAAGAAAATCGAGTGCTTCGACTCCGTGGAAATCTCCGGCGTGGAAGATCGGTTCAACGCCTCCCT
GGGCACATACCACGATCTGCTGAAAATTATCAAGGACAAGGACTTCCTGGACAATGAGGAAAACGAGGAC
ATTCTGGAAGATATCGTGCTGACCCTGACACTGTTTGAGGACAGAGAGATGATCGAGGAACGGCTGAAAA
CCTATGCCCACCTGTTCGACGACAAAGTGATGAAGCAGCTGAAGCGGCGGAGATACACCGGCTGGGGCAG
GCTGAGCCGGAAGCTGATCAACGGCATCCGGGACAAGCAGTCCGGCAAGACAATCCTGGATTTCCTGAAG
TCCGACGGCTTCGCCAACAGAAACTTCATGCAGCTGATCCACGACGACAGCCTGACCTTTAAAGAGGACA
TCCAGAAAGCCCAGGTGTCCGGCCAGGGCGATAGCCTGCACGAGCACATTGCCAATCTGGCCGGCAGCCC
CGCCATTAAGAAGGGCATCCTGCAGACAGTGAAGGTGGTGGACGAGCTCGTGAAAGTGATGGGCCGGCAC
AAGCCCGAGAACATCGTGATCGAAATGGCCAGAGAGAACCAGACCACCCAGAAGGGACAGAAGAACAGCC
GCGAGAGAATGAAGCGGATCGAAGAGGGCATCAAAGAGCTGGGCAGCCAGATCCTGAAAGAACACCCCGT
GGAAAACACCCAGCTGCAGAACGAGAAGCTGTACCTGTACTACCTGCAGAATGGGCGGGATATGTACGTG
GACCAGGAACTGGACATCAACCGGCTGTCCGACTACGATGTGGACGCTATCGTGCCTCAGAGCTTTCTGA
AGGACGACTCCATCGATAACAAAGTGCTGACTCGGAGCGACAAGAACCGGGGCAAGAGCGACAACGTGCC
CTCCGAAGAGGTCGTGAAGAAGATGAAGAACTACTGGCGCCAGCTGCTGAATGCCAAGCTGATTACCCAG
AGGAAGTTCGACAATCTGACCAAGGCCGAGAGAGGCGGCCTGAGCGAACTGGATAAGGCCGGCTTCATCA
AGAGACAGCTGGTGGAAACCCGGCAGATCACAAAGCACGTGGCACAGATCCTGGACTCCCGGATGAACAC
TAAGTACGACGAGAACGACAAACTGATCCGGGAAGTGAAAGTGATCACCCTGAAGTCCAAGCTGGTGTCC
GATTTCCGGAAGGATTTCCAGTTTTACAAAGTGCGCGAGATCAACAACTACCACCACGCCCACGACGCCT
ACCTGAACGCCGTCGTGGGAACCGCCCTGATCAAAAAGTACCCTAAGCTGGAAAGCGAGTTCGTGTACGG
CGACTACAAGGTGTACGACGTGCGGAAGATGATCGCCAAGAGCGAGCAGGAAATCGGCAAGGCTACCGCC
AAGTACTTCTTCTACAGCAACATCATGAACTTTTTCAAGACCGAGATTACCCTGGCCAACGGCGAGATCC
GGAAGCGGCCTCTGATCGAGACAAACGGCGAAACAGGCGAGATCGTGTGGGATAAGGGCCGGGACTTTGC
CACCGTGCGGAAAGTGCTGTCTATGCCCCAAGTGAATATCGTGAAAAAGACCGAGGTGCAGACAGGCGGC
TTCAGCAAAGAGTCTATCCTGCCCAAGAGGAACAGCGACAAGCTGATCGCCAGAAAGAAGGACTGGGACC
CTAAGAAGTACGGCGGCTTCGACAGCCCCACCGTGGCCTATTCTGTGCTGGTGGTGGCCAAAGTGGAAAA
GGGCAAGTCCAAGAAACTGAAGAGTGTGAAAGAGCTGCTGGGGATCACCATCATGGAAAGAAGCAGCTTC
GAGAAGAATCCCATCGACTTTCTGGAAGCCAAGGGCTACAAAGAAGTGAAAAAGGACCTGATCATCAAGC
TGCCTAAGTACTCCCTGTTCGAGCTGGAAAACGGCCGGAAGAGAATGCTGGCCTCTGCCGGCGAACTGCA
GAAGGGAAACGAACTGGCCCTGCCCTCCAAATATGTGAACTTCCTGTACCTGGCCAGCCACTATGAGAAG
CTGAAGGGCTCCCCCGAGGATAATGAGCAGAAACAGCTGTTTGTGGAACAGCACAAACACTACCTGGACG
AGATCATCGAGCAGATCAGCGAGTTCTCCAAGAGAGTGATCCTGGCCGACGCTAATCTGGACAAGGTGCT
GAGCGCCTACAACAAGCACAGAGACAAGCCTATCAGAGAGCAGGCCGAGAATATCATCCACCTGTTTACC
CTGACCAATCTGGGAGCCCCTGCCGCCTTCAAGTACTTTGACACCACCATCGACCGGAAGAGGTACACCA
GCACCAAAGAGGTGCTGGACGCCACCCTGATCCACCAGAGCATCACCGGCCTGTACGAGACACGGATCGA
CCTGTCTCAGCTGGGAGGCGACGCCTATCCCTATGACGTGCCCGATTATGCCAGCCTGGGCAGCGGCTCC
CCCAAGAAAAAACGCAAGGTGGAAGATCCTAAGAAAAAGCGGAAAGTGGAAGATGCTCCAAAGAAGAAGA
GAAAGGTCGACGGCATTGGTAGTGGGAGCAACGGCAGCAGCGGATCCCTTAAGCTTGCCACCATGCGTAC
GGGCAAGAATGAGCAGGAACTGCTGGAACTGGACAAATGGGCAAGCCTGGGGAGCGGCTCCGGAAAGAAC
GAGCAGGAACTGCTGGAACTGGACAAGTGGGCTTCTCTGGGCTCCGGGTCCGGGAAAAACGAACAGGAGC
TGCTGGAGCTGGATAAGTGGGCCAGCCTGGGCTCCGGGTCCGGGAAGAATGAACAGGAACTGCTGGAACT
GGATAAATGGGCATCTCTGGGCAGCGGGTCCGGAAAGAATGAACAGGAGCTGCTGGAACTGGACAAGTGG
GCATCCCTGGGGAGCGGGTCCGGAAAGAATGAACAGGAACTGCTGGAACTGGATAAGTGGGCATCCCTGG
GAAGCGGCTCCGGAAAAAACGAGCAGGAGCTGCTGGAGCTGGACAAGTGGGCCTCTCTGGGCTCCGGCTC
CGGGAAGAATGAACAGGAGCTGCTGGAACTGGATAAGTGGGCATCTCTGGGGTCCGGAAGCGGTAAAAAC
GAGCAGGAACTGCTGGAACTGGACAAGTGGGCAAGCCTGGGGTCTGGCTCCGGCAAAAACGAACAGGAAC
TGCTGGAACTGGACAAATGGGCCAGCCTGGGCTCCGGGTCCGGGAAAAATGAGCAGGAACTGCTGGAACT
GGATAAATGGGCGAGCCTGGGCAGCGGGTCCGGAAAAAACGAACAGGAGCTGCTGGAGCTGGACAAATGG
GCGAGTCTGGGCTCCGGAAGCGGCAAGAATGAACAGGAACTGCTGGAGCTGGACAAATGGGCCAGCCTGG
GCAGCGGCTCCGGAAAGAATGAGCAGGAACTGCTGGAGCTGGACAAATGGGCATCTCTGGGCTCCGGCTC
CGGGAAAAACGAGCAGGAACTGCTGGAGCTGGACAAGTGGGCTTCCCTGGGCAGCGGCTCCGGAAAAAAT
GAACAGGAACTGCTGGAACTGGACAAGTGGGCCAGCCTGGGGTCCGGGTCTGGGAAGAACGAGCAGGAAC
TGCTGGAGCTGGACAAGTGGGCATCTCTGGGGTCTGGCTCTGGCAAGAACGAGCAGGAACTGCTGGAACT
GGACAAGTGGGCGAGCCTGGGCAGCGGGTCTGGCAAGAATGAACAGGAGCTGCTGGAACTGGACAAATGG
GCCAGCCTGGGGTCTGGGTCTGGAAAGAATGAGCAGGAACTGCTGGAGCTGGACAAGTGGGCATCTCTGG
GCTCTGGGTCTGGCAAGAACGAGCAGGAGCTGCTGGAGCTGGATAAGTGGGCATCCCTGGGGTCCGGGTC
CGGCAAGAATGAACAGGAGCTGCTGGAGCTGGATAAATGGGCATCCCTGGGCTCTGGGTCTGGGAAGAAT
GAGCAGGAGCTGCTGGAACTGGATAAGTGGGCGAGCCTGGGCAGCGGGTCTGGCAAGAATGAGCAGGAAC
TGCTGGAGCTGGACAAGTGGGCTTCTCTGCACCGGTCAGCAGTGGAGGACAGCACGTAACCCGGGCTTAT
ATGAAGATGAAGATGAAATATTTGGTGTGTCAAATAAAAAGCTTGTGTGCTTAAGTTTGTGTTTTTTTCT
TGGCTTGTTGTGTTATGAATTTGTGGCTTTTTCTAATATTAAATGAATGTAAGATCACATTATAATGAAT
AAACAAATGTTTCTATAATCCATTGTGAATGTTTTGTTGGATCTCTTCTGCAGCATATAACTACTGTATG
TGCTATGGTATGGACTATGGAATATGATTAAAGATAAGCGCTGAGCTCGGACGGCGCGCCGGAGTGGCTT
CGTTGAACAACGGAAACTCGACTTGCCTTCCGCACAATACATCATTTCTTCTTAGCTTTTTTTCTTCTTC
TTCGTTCATACAGTTTTTTTTTGTTTATCAGCTTACATTTTCTTGAACCGTAGCTTTCGTTTTCTTCTTT
TTAACTTTCCATTCGGAGTTTTTGTATCTTGTTTCATAGTTTGTCCCAGGATTAGAATGATTAGGCATCG
AACCTTCAAGAATTTGATTGAATAAAACATCTTCATTCTTAAGATATGAAGATAATCTTCAAAAGGCCCC
TGGGAATCTGAAAGAAGAGAAGCAGGCCCATTTATATGGGAAAGAACAATAGTATTTCTTATATAGGCCC
ATTTAAGTTGAAAACAATCTTCAAAAGTCCCACATCGCTTAGATAAGAAAACGAAGCTGAGTTTATATAC
AGCTAGAGTCGAAGTAGTGATTGGATTTGCATTAACTCGGGTGTTTTAGAGCTAGAAATAGCAAGTTAAA
ATAAGGCTAGTCCGTTATCAACTTGAAAAAGTGGCACCGAGTCGGTGCTTTTTTTCCCGGTGACGCAATG
GTCTATTGGCGTTGTTGTTTTCCATTAGGGAGCTTATAGATTATTGATTAATATGATATTGTGGAGCCAC
GAGTATCATTGATAAGATATAAATTTGGCCAAAAATGCTTTTGATTGAAATATGCAACACCATTAAGAGT
GTTTTTGTGAAAAAGGAATGCTCGTACTGCAAGCTATGGTTTCTTCTATTGTATGACATTGCCATTACTT
GCTATCTCTATTGATTCATTTTAAGCACTTTCCTGATAAAGAATCTGTTTTATCCGGTTGATTGCTCTTA
TTTGTCTGTTACTGCTCAAACCTTACACTATACTCCCAATGTTTCTATGCCACAGGTTAATCTAAAGAGG
TGACCGAAAGAAGAAAACTTTTACGTTTTGCATGGAGTAAGAATGCCAGAGTTAAGAAGTGGAGCAAGGA
GATCGAGACGCCTTGACGAGCAGCCTAACCCTCCGCTAGTTGAACAAGCAGAAAATATCGTACTTCCTCC
TCAGACTGCAACAAGGAGAAGAGGTGGTGGCTTTGGCTTCGTTGAACAACGGAAACTCGACTTGCCTTCC
GCACAATACATCATTTCTTCTTAGCTTTTTTTCTTCTTCTTCGTTCATACAGTTTTTTTTTGTTTATCAG
CTTACATTTTCTTGAACCGTAGCTTTCGTTTTCTTCTTTTTAACTTTCCATTCGGAGTTTTTGTATCTTG
TTTCATAGTTTGTCCCAGGATTAGAATGATTAGGCATCGAACCTTCAAGAATTTGATTGAATAAAACATC
TTCATTCTTAAGATATGAAGATAATCTTCAAAAGGCCCCTGGGAATCTGAAAGAAGAGAAGCAGGCCCAT
TTATATGGGAAAGAACAATAGTATTTCTTATATAGGCCCATTTAAGTTGAAAACAATCTTCAAAAGTCCC
ACATCGCTTAGATAAGAAAACGAAGCTGAGTTTATATACAGCTAGAGTCGAAGTAGTGATTGTCCAGTGT
ATTAGTGTGGTGTTTTAGAGCTAGAAATAGCAAGTTAAAATAAGGCTAGTCCGTTATCAACTTGAAAAAG
TGGCACCGAGTCGGTGCTTTTTTTCCCGGTGACGCCGCTGAGCTCCCGGGGCGCGCCCTATGGAGTTCTA
GAATGTCGCGGAACAAATTTTAAAACTAAATCCTAAATTTTTCTAATTTTGTTGCCAATAGTGGATATGT
GGGCCGTATAGAAGGAATCTATTGAAGGCCCAAACCCATACTGACGAGCCCAAAGGTTCGTTTTGCGTTT
TATGTTTCGGTTCGATGCCAACGCCACATTCTGAGCTAGGCAAAAAACAAACGTGTCTTTGAATAGACTC
CTCTCGTTAACACATGCAGCGGCTGCATGGTGACGCCATTAACACGTGGCCTACAATTGCATGATGTCTC
CATTGACACGTGACTTCTCGTCTCCTTTCTTAATATATCTAACAAACACTCCTACCTCTTCCAAAATATA
TACACATCTTTTTGATCAATCTCTCATTCAAAATCTCATTCTCTCTAGTAAACAAGAACAAAAAAATGGC
GGATACAGCTAGAGGAACCCATCACGATATCATCGGCAGAGATCAGTACCCGATGATGGGCCGAGATCGT
GACCAGTACCAGATGTCCGGACGAGGATCTGACTACTCCAAGTCTAGGCAGATTGCTAAAGCTGCAACTG
CTGTCACAGCTGGTGGTTCCCTCCTTGTTCTCTCCAGCCTTACCCTTGTTGGAACTGTCATAGCTTTGAC
TGTTGCAACACCTCTGCTCGTTATCTTCAGCCCAATCCTTGTCCCGGCTCTCATCACAGTTGCACTCCTC
ATCACCGGTTTTCTTTCCTCTGGAGGGTTTGGCATTGCCGCTATAACCGTTTTCTCTTGGATTTACAAGT
AAGCACACATTTATCATCTTACTTCATAATTTTGTGCAATATGTGCATGCATGTGTTGAGCCAGTAGCTT
TGGATCAATTTTTTTGGTCGAATAACAAATGTAACAATAAGAAATTGCAAATTCTAGGGAACATTTGGTT
AACTAAATACGAAATTTGACCTAGCTAGCTTGAATGTGTCTGTGTATATCATCTATATAGGTAAAATGCT
TGGTATGATACCTATTGATTGTGAATAGGTACGCAACGGGAGAGCACCCACAGGGATCAGACAAGTTGGA
CAGTGCAAGGATGAAGTTGGGAAGCAAAGCTCAGGATCTGAAAGACAGAGCTCAGTACTACGGACAGCAA
CATACTGGTGGGGAACATGACCGTGACCGTACTCGTGGTGGCCAGCACACTACTATGAGCGAGCTGATTA
AGGAGAACATGCACATGAAGCTGTACATGGAGGGCACCGTGAACAACCACCACTTCAAGTGCACATCCGA
GGGCGAAGGCAAGCCCTACGAGGGCACCCAGACCATGAGAATCAAGGTGGTCGAGGGCGGCCCTCTCCCC
TTCGCCTTCGACATCCTGGCTACCAGCTTCATGTACGGCAGCAGAACCTTCATCAACCACACCCAGGGCA
TCCCCGACTTCTTTAAGCAGTCCTTCCCTGAGGGCTTCACATGGGAGAGAGTCACCACATACGAAGATGG
GGGCGTGCTGACCGCTACCCAGGACACCAGCCTCCAGGACGGCTGCCTCATCTACAACGTCAAGATCAGA
GGGGTGAACTTCCCATCCAACGGCCCTGTGATGCAGAAGAAAACACTCGGCTGGGAGGCCAACACCGAGA
TGCTGTACCCCGCTGACGGCGGCCTGGAAGGCAGAAGCGACATGGCCCTGAAGCTCGTGGGCGGGGGCCA
CCTGATCTGCAACTTCAAGACCACATACAGATCCAAGAAACCCGCTAAGAACCTCAAGATGCCCGGCGTC
TACTATGTGGACCACAGACTGGAAAGAATCAAGGAGGCCGACAAAGAAACCTACGTCGAGCAGCACGAGG
TGGCTGTGGCCAGATACTGCGACCTCCCTAGCAAACTGGGGCACAAGTGAGCTTACCCCACTGATGTCAT
CGTCATAGTCCAATAACTCCAATGTCGGGGAGTTAGTTTATGAGGAATAAAGTGTTTAGAATTTGATCAG
GGGGAGATAATAAAAGCCGAGTTTGAATCTTTTTGTTATAAGTAATGTTTATGTGTGTTTCTATATGTTG
TCAAATGGTACCATGTTTTTTTTCCTCTCTTTTTGTAACTTGCAAGTGTTGTGTTGTACTTTATTTGGCT
TCTTTGTAAGTTGGTAACGGTGGTCTATATATGGAAAAGGTCTTGTTTTGTTAAACTTATGTTAGTTAAC
TGGATTCGTCTTTAACCACAAAAAGTTTTCAATAAGCTACAAATTTAGACACGCAAGCCGATGCAGTCAT
TAGTACATATATTTATTGCAAGTGATTACATGGCAACCCAAACTTCAAAAACAGTAGGTTGCTCCATTTA
GTCGCTGTTAGAGCTCTCCCGGCGCGCCGGAGGTCGAGCTGCAGGTCAACGGATCAGGATATTCTTGTTT
AAGATGTTGAACTCTATGGAGGTTTGTATGAACTGATGATCTAGGACCGGATAAGTTCCCTTCTTCATAG
CGAACTTATTCAAAGAATGTTTTGTGTATCATTCTTGTTACATTGTTATTAATGAAAAAATATTATTGGT
CATTGGACTGAACACGAGTGTTAAATATGGACCAGGCCCCAAATAAGATCCATTGATATATGAATTAAAT
AACAAGAATAAATCGAGTCACCAAACCACTTGCCTTTTTTAACGAGACTTGTTCACCAACTTGATACAAA
AGTCATTATCCTATGCAAATCAATAATCATACAAAAATATCCAATAACACTAAAAAATTAAAAGAAATGG
ATAATTTCACAATATGTTATACGATAAAGAAGTTACTTTTCCAAGAAATTCACTGATTTTATAAGCCCAC
TTGCATTAGATAAATGGCAAAAAAAAACAAAAAGGAAAAGAAATAAAGCACGAAGAATTCTAGAAAATAC
GAAATACGCTTCAATGCAGTGGGACCCACGGTTCAATTATTGCCAATTTTCAGCTCCACCGTATATTTAA
AAAATAAAACGATAATGCTAAAAAAATATAAATCGTAACGATCGTTAAATCTCAACGGCTGGATCTTATG
ACGACCGTTAGAAATTGTGGTTGTCGACGAGTCAGTAATAAACGGCGTCAAAGTGGTTGCAGCCGGCACA
CACGAGTCGTGTTTATCAACTCAAAGCACAAATACTTTTCCTCAACCTAAAAATAAGGCAATTAGCCAAA
AACAACTTTGCGTGTAAACAACGCTCAATACACGTGTCATTTTATTATTAGCTATTGCTTCACCGCCTTA
GCTTTCTCGTGACCTAGTCGTCCTCGTCTTTTCTTCTTCTTCTTCTATAAAACAATACCCAAAGAGCTCT
TCTTCTTCACAATTCAGATTTCAATTTCTCAAAATCTTAAAAACTTTCTCTCAATTCTCTCTACCGTGAT
CAAGGTAAATTTCTGTGTTCCTTATTCTCTCAAAATCTTCGATTTTGTTTTCGTTCGATCCCAATTTCGT
ATATGTTCTTTGGTTTAGATTCTGTTAATCTTAGATCGAACACGATTTTCTGGGTTTGATCGTTAGATAT
CATCTTAATTCTCGATTAGGGTTTCATAGATATCATCCGATTTGTTCAAATAATTTGAGTTTTGTCGAAT
AATTACTCTTCGATTTGTGATTTCTATCTAGATCTGGTGTTAGTTTCTAGTTTGTGCGATCGAATTTGTC
GATTAATCTGAGTTTTTCTGATTAACAGGAATGCCAAAGAAGAAGAGGAAAGTCATGGAGGTGCAGCTGG
TGGAATCTGGGGGCGGACTGGTGCAGCCCGGGGGATCTCTGCGGCTGTCCTGCGCCGCCTCTGGCTCCAT
CTCTAGCGTGGATGTGATGTCCTGGTACAGGCAGGCCCCTGGCAAGCAGAGGGAACTGGTGGCCTTCATT
ACTGATAGGGGAAGAACCAATTACAAAGTGAGCGTGAAAGGCCGCTTCACTATCAGCCGGGATAATTCTA
AGAATATGGTGTATCTGCAGATGAACAGCCTGAAGCCAGAAGACACTGCCGACTATCTGTGCAGGGCTGA
GTCCCGGACTTCCTGGTCCAGCCCATCTCCTCTGGATGTGTGGGGGCGCGGCACTCAGGTGACTGTGTCC
TCCTTGGATCCAGGTGGAGGTGGAAGCGGTAGCAAAGGAGAAGAACTTTTCACTGGAGTTGTCCCAATTC
TTGTTGAATTAGATGGTGATGTTAATGGGCACAAATTTTCTGTCCGTGGAGAGGGTGAAGGTGATGCTAC
AAACGGAAAACTCACCCTTAAATTTATTTGCACTACTGGAAAACTACCTGTTCCGTGGCCAACACTTGTC
ACTACTCTGACCTATGGTGTTCAATGCTTTTCCCGTTATCCGGATCACATGAAACGGCATGACTTTTTCA
AGAGTGCCATGCCCGAAGGTTATGTACAGGAACGCACTATATCTTTCAAAGATGACGGGACCTACAAGAC
GCGTGCTGAAGTCAAGTTTGAAGGTGATACCCTTGTTAATCGTATCGAGTTAAAGGGTATTGATTTTAAA
GAAGATGGAAACATTCTTGGACACAAACTCGAGTACAACTTTAACTCACACAATGTATACATCACGGCAG
ACAAACAAAAGAATGGAATCAAAGCTAACTTCAAAATTCGCCACAACGTTGAAGATGGTTCCGTTCAACT
AGCAGACCATTATCAACAAAATACTCCAATTGGCGATGGCCCTGTCCTTTTACCAGACAACCATTACCTG
TCGACACAATCTGTCCTTTCGAAAGATCCCAACGAAAAGCGTGACCACATGGTCCTTCTTGAGTTTGTAA
CTGCTGCTGGGATTACACATGGCATGGATGAGCTCTACAAAGGTAGTGGCGGTGGTGGTTCAGGAGGCGG
CGGAAGCTTAGATCCAGGTGGAGGTGGAGGTAGCACCGTGATGTGGGAACAGGATGCAGCCCCCTTTGCA
GGCGCAGCCGATGACTTTCCAGCTTTTAACGAGGAGGAATTAGCGTGGCTGATGGAGCTGCTCCCTCAAA
GCGGATCTGTGGGGGGGACCATTGGAGGTGGTAGTGGTGGAGGTCGGACCGAAGAGTACAAGCTTATCCT
GAACGGTAAAACCCTGAAAGGTGAAACCACCACCGAAGCTGTTGACGCTGCTACCGCGGAAAAAGTTTTC
AAACAGTACGCTAACGACAACGGTGTTGACGGTGAATGGACCTACGACGACGCTACCAAAACCTTCACGG
TAACCGAATAAGCTTGTTCGAGTATTATGGCATTGGGAAAACTGTTTTTCTTGTACCATTTGTTGTGCTT
GTAATTTACTGTGTTTTTTATTCGGTTTTCGCTATCGAACTGTGAAATGGAAATGGATGGAGAAGAGTTA
ATGAATGATATGGTCCTTTTGTTCATTCTCAAATTAATATTATTTGTTTTTTCTCTTATTTGTTGTGTGT
TGAATTTGAAATTATAAGAGATATGCAAACATTTTGTTTTGAGTAAAAATGTGTCAAATCGTGGCCTCTA
ATGACCGAAGTTAATATGAGGAGTAAAACACTTGTAGTTGTCGCTGAGCTCAGTG
Features (pLannotate 1.2.2; 36 found; start..end, strand, type, name):
      4..158     +  CDS            lacZα (fragment): LacZα fragment of β-galactosidase; lacZ fragment
    224..248     +  misc_feature   RB T-DNA repeat: right border repeat from nopaline C58 T-DNA
    588..989     +  CDS            Y4CG_SINFN (fragment): Protein inferred from homology: Swiss-Prot protein existence level 3. From Sinorhizobium fredii (strain NBRC 101917 / NGR234).
   1549..2178    +  CDS            pVS1 StaA: stability protein from the Pseudomonas plasmid pVS1 (Heeb et al., 2000)
   2607..3680    +  CDS            pVS1 RepA: replication protein from the Pseudomonas plasmid pVS1 (Heeb et al., 2000)
   3746..3940    +  rep_origin     pVS1 oriV: origin of replication for the Pseudomonas plasmid pVS1 (Heeb et al., 2000)
   4143..4182    +  CDS            rop (fragment): Rop protein, which maintains plasmids at low copy number; rop
   4284..4424    +  misc_feature   bom: basis of mobility region from pBR322
   4610..5198    -  rep_origin     ori: high-copy-number ColE1/pMB1/pBR322/pUC origin of replication
   5285..6079    -  CDS            KanR: aminoglycoside phosphotransferase; aphA-3; confers resistance to kanamycin
   6504..6528    +  misc_feature   LB T-DNA repeat: left border repeat from nopaline C58 T-DNA
   6606..6780    -  polyA_signal   CaMV poly(A) signal: cauliflower mosaic virus polyadenylation signal
   6837..7629    -  CDS            NeoR/KanR (fragment): aminoglycoside phosphotransferase from Tn5; aph(3')-II (or nptII); confers resistance to neomycin, kanamycin, and G418 (Geneticin®)
   7697..8373    -  promoter       CaMV 35S promoter (enhanced): cauliflower mosaic virus 35S promoter with a duplicated enhancer region
   8463..8551    +  CDS            lacI (fragment): lac repressor; lacI; The lac repressor binds to the lac operator to inhibit transcription in E. coli. This inhibition can be relieved by adding lactose or isopropyl-β-D-thiogalactopyranoside (IPTG).
   8564..8585    +  protein_bind   CAP binding site: CAP binding activates transcription in the presence of cAMP. E. coli catabolite activator protein
   8600..8630    +  promoter       lac promoter: promoter for the E. coli lac operon
   8634..8656    +  protein_bind   lac operator (fragment): The lac repressor binds to the lac operator to inhibit transcription in E. coli. This inhibition can be relieved by adding lactose or isopropyl-β-D-thiogalactopyranoside (IPTG). lac repressor encoded by lacI
   8687..8712    +  misc_feature   MCS (fragment): pUC18/19 multiple cloning site
  10059..14162   +  CDS            Cas9: Cas9 (Csn1) endonuclease from the Streptococcus pyogenes Type II CRISPR/Cas system generates RNA-guided double strand breaks in DNA
  14355..14399   +  CDS            gp41 peptide: antigenic peptide corresponding to amino acids 655 to 669 of the HIV envelope protein gp41 (Lutje Hulsik et al., 2013) recognized by the 2H10 single-chain llama nanobody
  14841..14879   +  CDS            gp41 peptide (fragment): antigenic peptide corresponding to amino acids 655 to 669 of the HIV envelope protein gp41 (Lutje Hulsik et al., 2013) recognized by the 2H10 single-chain llama nanobody
  14904..14939   +  CDS            gp41 peptide (fragment): antigenic peptide corresponding to amino acids 655 to 669 of the HIV envelope protein gp41 (Lutje Hulsik et al., 2013) recognized by the 2H10 single-chain llama nanobody
  14958..14999   +  CDS            gp41 peptide (fragment): antigenic peptide corresponding to amino acids 655 to 669 of the HIV envelope protein gp41 (Lutje Hulsik et al., 2013) recognized by the 2H10 single-chain llama nanobody
  15135..15173   +  CDS            gp41 peptide (fragment): antigenic peptide corresponding to amino acids 655 to 669 of the HIV envelope protein gp41 (Lutje Hulsik et al., 2013) recognized by the 2H10 single-chain llama nanobody
  15820..16068   +  terminator     HSP terminator: efficient transcription terminator from the Arabidopsis thaliana heat shock protein 18.2 gene (Nagaya et al., 2010)
  16563..16638   +  misc_RNA       gRNA scaffold: guide RNA scaffold for the Streptococcus pyogenes CRISPR/Cas9 system
  17652..17727   +  misc_RNA       gRNA scaffold: guide RNA scaffold for the Streptococcus pyogenes CRISPR/Cas9 system
  18238..18954   +  CDS            OLEO2_BRANA: Experimental evidence at protein level: Swiss-Prot protein existence level 1. May have a structural role to stabilize the lipid body during desiccation of the seed by preventing coalescence of the oil. Probably interacts with both lipid and phospholipid moieties of lipid bodies. May also provide recognition signals for specific lipase anchorage in lipolysis during seedling growth. From Brassica napus (Rape).
  18955..19647   +  CDS            TagRFP: TagRFP is a basic (constitutively fluorescent) red fluorescent protein published in 2007, derived from Entacmaea quadricolor. It has very low acid sensitivity.
  21478..21843   +  CDS            HVM20_MOUSE: Experimental evidence at protein level: Swiss-Prot protein existence level 1. From Mus musculus (Mouse).
  21871..22581   +  CDS            Superfolder GFP: Superfolder GFP is a basic (constitutively fluorescent) green fluorescent protein published in 2005, derived from Aequorea victoria. It is reported to be a very rapidly-maturing weak dimer.
  22588..22613   +  CDS            FAPα2 (fragment): fluorogen-activating protein composed of a dimer of the L5-MG single-chain antibody fragment (Szent-Gyorgyi et al., 2008) binds malachite green derivatives to produce red fluorescence
  22621..22773   +  CDS            avrXa10 (fragment): AVX10_XANOO - Experimental evidence at protein level: Swiss-Prot protein existence level 1. Avirulence protein. Induces the hypersensitive response (HR)in rice plants carrying the resistance gene Xa10. Activity depends on the presence of the core repeat domains; replacement with repeat domains from other proteins (AvrBs3 of X.euvesicatoria (AC P14727) or AvrXa7 of this organism) does not elicit the HR. Probably acts as a transcription factor in its host plant (rice) to induce plant resistance or disease. From Xanthomonas oryzae pv. oryzae.
  22807..22968   +  CDS            GB1: B1 domain of Streptococcal protein G effective as a solubilizing fusion partner (Cheng and Patel, 2004)
  22976..23281   +  terminator     E9 terminator (fragment): terminator and polyadenylation signal from the pea rbcS-E9 gene
