[The description below was written by a language model from this plasmid's Addgene catalogue record and pLannotate feature annotations shown in this document.]
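Description:
MT-AvrXa10-FT is a large (about 23.3 kb) binary T-DNA vector built on the pTRANS_220d backbone for Agrobacterium-mediated delivery into plants. It was assembled by Golden Gate cloning to deliver a complete MoonTag programmable transcriptional activator aimed at the Arabidopsis FT locus. Outside the T-DNA borders, the backbone carries a ColE1/pUC-type origin with a bom site for propagation in E. coli. It also has the pVS1 oriV with the RepA and StaA genes for replication and stable maintenance in Agrobacterium, and an aphA-3 kanamycin resistance gene for bacterial selection. Between the nopaline-type left and right border repeats, an enhanced CaMV 35S promoter drives nptII with a CaMV poly(A) signal, which gives kanamycin selection of transformed plants.

The payload consists of four units. The catalogue lists an Arabidopsis Ubi10 promoter driving a nuclease-dead S. pyogenes Cas9 fused to an array of 24 gp41 peptide epitopes. The annotation software detected only some of these repeats, and the unit ends in the HSP18.2 terminator. A second Ubi10-driven unit encodes the llama-derived anti-gp41 nanobody fused to superfolder GFP, a fragment of the Xanthomonas oryzae TAL effector AvrXa10 that serves as the activation domain, and the GB1 solubility tag, followed by the pea rbcS-E9 terminator. The nanobody was annotated only by homology, as an immunoglobulin heavy-chain variable region. Two guide RNA scaffolds are annotated, matching the recorded Arabidopsis U6-driven gRNAs against FT. These guides bring dCas9 to the locus, where the epitope array recruits multiple copies of the nanobody-activator fusion to amplify activation. An oleosin–TagRFP fusion under an Arabidopsis oleosin promoter provides a red seed-fluorescence marker for identifying transgenic seed. The construct is intended for testing optimized dCas9 activators in plants.
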