Addgene plasmid #234373: MT-AvrXa10-FT
Purpose: T-DNA vector for expression of the two protein components of the MoonTag system (dCas9-24XGP41 and NbGP41P-GFP-AvrXa10-GB1) with optimized activation domain (AvrXa10), targeting Arabidopsis FT locus
Depositing lab: Michael Smanski. Depositing organization: University of Minnesota. Publication: Optimized dCas9 programmable transcriptional activators for plants. Zinselmeier MH, Casas-Mollano JA, Cors J, Sychla A, Heinsch SC, Voytas DF, Smanski MJ. Plant Biotechnol J. 2024 Nov;22(11):3202-3204. doi: 10.1111/pbi.14441. Epub 2024 Jul 26. PubMed 39058765.
Backbone
  Vector backbone: pTRANS_220d
  Vector type: Plant Expression, Synthetic Biology
  Selectable markers: Kanamycin for plant selection
Growth in bacteria
  Bacterial resistance: Kanamycin, 50 μg/mL
  Growth temperature: 37°C
  Growth strain: DH5alpha
  Copy number: Unknown
Gene/Insert 1
  Gene/Insert name: NbGP41-GFP-AvrXa10-GB1
  Species: Synthetic; Lama glama, X. oryzae
  Promoter: Arabidopsis Ubi10
  Tag / fusion protein: GFP; GB1
  Cloning method: Golden Gate
  Sequencing primers: 5′ none
Gene/Insert 2
  Gene/Insert name: dCas9-24XGP41
  Promoter: Arabidopsis Ubi10
  Tag / fusion protein: GP41
  Cloning method: Golden Gate
  Sequencing primers: 5′ none
Gene/Insert 3
  Gene/Insert name: gRNAs targeting FT locus
  Species: A. thaliana (mustard weed), Synthetic
  Promoter: Arabidopsis U6
  Cloning method: Golden Gate
  Sequencing primers: 5′ none
Gene/Insert 4
  Gene/Insert name: RFP
  Species: Synthetic
  Promoter: Arabidopsis oleosin
  Cloning method: Golden Gate
  Sequencing primers: 5′ none
Terms and licenses: Academic/Nonprofit Terms; Industry Terms: Not Available to Industry
How to cite: MT-AvrXa10-FT was a gift from Michael Smanski (Addgene plasmid # 234373 ; http://n2t.net/addgene:234373 ; RRID:Addgene_234373)
